Addgene plasmid #120237: pLV-EF1a-V5-Smpd4
Purpose: Expresses V5-tagged Smpd4 in lentiviral vector
Depositing lab: Larry Gerace. Depositing organization: Scripps California (The Scripps Research Institute). Publication: Identification of new transmembrane proteins concentrated at the nuclear envelope using organellar proteomics of mesenchymal cells. Cheng LC, Baboo S, Lindsay C, Brusman L, Martinez-Bartolome S, Tapia O, Zhang X, Yates JR 3rd, Gerace L. Nucleus. 2019 Dec;10(1):126-143. doi: 10.1080/19491034.2019.1618175. PubMed 31142202.
Backbone
  Vector backbone: pLV-EF1a-IRES-Puro
  Vector type: Lentiviral
  Selectable markers: Puromycin
Growth in bacteria
  Bacterial resistance: Ampicillin, 100 μg/mL
  Growth temperature: 30°C
  Growth strain: NEB Stable
  Copy number: High Copy
Gene/Insert
  Gene/Insert name: Smpd4
  Species: M. musculus (mouse)
  Entrez Gene: Smpd4 (a.k.a. 4122402O22Rik)
  Promoter: EF1a
  Tag / fusion protein: V5 (N terminal on insert)
  Cloning method: Ligation Independent Cloning
Terms and licenses: Academic/Nonprofit Terms; Industry Terms: Not Available to Industry
How to cite: pLV-EF1a-V5-Smpd4 was a gift from Larry Gerace (Addgene plasmid # 120237 ; http://n2t.net/addgene:120237 ; RRID:Addgene_120237)
