[The description below was written by a language model from this plasmid's Addgene catalogue record and pLannotate feature annotations shown in this document.]
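Description:
pLV-EF1a-V5-Smpd4 is an HIV-1-based lentiviral transfer plasmid built on the pLV-EF1a-IRES-Puro backbone for expressing mouse Smpd4 with an N-terminal V5 epitope tag in mammalian cells. In bacteria it is maintained through a high-copy ColE1/pUC-type origin and selected with ampicillin via the β-lactamase gene. Remnants of a lac promoter/operator region and an SV40 poly(A) signal lie in the plasmid backbone outside the viral genome.

The proviral region is bounded by two HIV-1 LTRs, both annotated as truncated and each preceded by nef-derived sequence. The record does not say whether the vector is self-inactivating. Downstream of the upstream LTR are the Ψ packaging signal with a partial gag sequence, the Rev response element for Rev-dependent nuclear export of the genomic RNA, and the cPPT/CTS, which aids nuclear import of the reverse-transcribed genome. The expression cassette uses the human EF-1α core promoter with its intron A to drive a single bicistronic transcript. This encodes V5-Smpd4, followed by an EMCV IRES and the puromycin N-acetyltransferase gene, so puromycin selection enriches for cells that also express the tagged protein. A WPRE after the cassette enhances transcript stability and expression.

Smpd4 encodes a neutral sphingomyelinase that hydrolyses membrane sphingomyelin to ceramide and phosphorylcholine. The construct was deposited in connection with a proteomic study identifying transmembrane proteins concentrated at the nuclear envelope, where a V5-tagged protein would allow detection and localisation. The depositor and sequencing-derived records differ slightly in length and start point but show the same feature arrangement.
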