Features (pLannotate 1.2.2; 25 found; start..end, strand, type, name):
    377..634     +  LTR            5' LTR (truncated): truncated 5' long terminal repeat (LTR) from HIV-1
    681..806     +  misc_feature   HIV-1 Ψ: packaging signal of human immunodeficiency virus type 1
    790..1128    +  CDS            HIV-1 gag (fragment): gag protein from human immunodeficiency virus 1; gag
   1303..1536    +  misc_feature   RRE: The Rev response element (RRE) of HIV-1 allows for Rev-dependent mRNA export from the nucleus to the cytoplasm.
   1913..2013    +  CDS            Rev (fragment): human immunodeficiency virus 1 (HIV-1) Rev protein; rev; enhances nuclear export of unspliced and incompletely spliced viral mRNAs
   2028..2144    +  misc_feature   cPPT/CTS: central polypurine tract and central termination sequence of HIV-1
   2221..2432    +  promoter       EF-1α core promoter: core promoter for human elongation factor EF-1α
   2433..3371    +  intron         EF-1α intron A: intron upstream of the start codon of human EF-1α
   3396..3437    +  CDS            V5 tag: epitope tag from simian virus 5
   3459..5927    +  CDS            Smpd4: NSMA3_MOUSE - Also known as Kiaa1418. Experimental evidence at protein level: Swiss-Prot protein existence level 1. Catalyzes the hydrolysis of membrane sphingomyelin to form phosphorylcholine and ceramide (PubMed:25180167). It has a relevant role in the homeostasis of membrane sphingolipids, thereby influencing membrane integrity, and endoplasmic reticulum organization and function. May sensitize cells to DNA damage-induced apoptosis. In skeletal muscle, mediates TNF-stimulated oxidant production (PubMed:25180167). From Mus musculus (Mouse).
   6069..6630    +  misc_feature   IRES: internal ribosome entry site (IRES) of the encephalomyocarditis virus (EMCV)
   6633..7232    +  CDS            PuroR: puromycin N-acetyltransferase; pac from Streptomyces alboniger; confers resistance to puromycin
   7256..7844    +  misc_feature   WPRE: woodchuck hepatitis virus posttranscriptional regulatory element
   7861..7965    +  CDS            nef (fragment): NEF_HV1Z2 - Experimental evidence at protein level: Swiss-Prot protein existence level 1. Extracellular Nef protein targets CD4(+) T-lymphocytes for apoptosis by interacting with CXCR4 surface receptors. From Human immunodeficiency virus type 1 group M subtype D (isolate Z2/CDC-Z34) (HIV-1).
   7964..8380    +  CDS            nef (fragment): NEF_HV1BR - Experimental evidence at protein level: Swiss-Prot protein existence level 1. Extracellular Nef protein targets CD4(+) T-lymphocytes for apoptosis by interacting with CXCR4 surface receptors (PubMed:14990729). From Human immunodeficiency virus type 1 group M subtype B (isolate BRU/LAI) (HIV-1).
   8428..8685    +  LTR            5' LTR (truncated): truncated 5' long terminal repeat (LTR) from HIV-1
   8836..8858    -  protein_bind   lac operator (fragment): The lac repressor binds to the lac operator to inhibit transcription in E. coli. This inhibition can be relieved by adding lactose or isopropyl-β-D-thiogalactopyranoside (IPTG). lac repressor encoded by lacI
   8862..8892    -  promoter       lac promoter: promoter for the E. coli lac operon
   8907..8928    -  protein_bind   CAP binding site: CAP binding activates transcription in the presence of cAMP. E. coli catabolite activator protein
   8941..9033    -  CDS            lacI (fragment): lac repressor; lacI; The lac repressor binds to the lac operator to inhibit transcription in E. coli. This inhibition can be relieved by adding lactose or isopropyl-β-D-thiogalactopyranoside (IPTG).
   9216..9801    -  rep_origin     ori: high-copy-number ColE1/pMB1/pBR322/pUC origin of replication
   9972..10832   -  CDS            AmpR: β-lactamase; bla; confers resistance to ampicillin, carbenicillin, and related antibiotics
  10833..10937   -  promoter       AmpR promoter: bla
  10985..11119   +  polyA_signal   SV40 poly(A) signal: SV40 polyadenylation signal
  11334..329     +  CDS            nef (fragment) (across the origin): NEF_HV1BR - Experimental evidence at protein level: Swiss-Prot protein existence level 1. Extracellular Nef protein targets CD4(+) T-lymphocytes for apoptosis by interacting with CXCR4 surface receptors (PubMed:14990729). From Human immunodeficiency virus type 1 group M subtype B (isolate BRU/LAI) (HIV-1).
>Addgene plasmid #120237 | pLV-EF1a-V5-Smpd4 | depositor full sequence | sequence record 227940 | pLV-EF1a-V5-Smpd4 sequence 11334 bps
TGGAAGGGCTAATTCACTCCCAAAGAAGACAAGATATCCTTGATCTGTGGATCTACCACACACAAGGCTA
CTTCCCTGATTAGCAGAACTACACACCAGGGCCAGGGGTCAGATATCCACTGACCTTTGGATGGTGCTAC
AAGCTAGTACCAGTTGAGCCAGATAAGGTAGAAGAGGCCAATAAAGGAGAGAACACCAGCTTGTTACACC
CTGTGAGCCTGCATGGGATGGATGACCCGGAGAGAGAAGTGTTAGAGTGGAGGTTTGACAGCCGCCTAGC
ATTTCATCACGTGGCCCGAGAGCTGCATCCGGAGTACTTCAAGAACTGCTGATATCGAGCTTGCTACAAG
GGACTTTCCGCTGGGGACTTTCCAGGGAGGCGTGGCCTGGGCGGGACTGGGGAGTGGCGAGCCCTCAGAT
CCTGCATATAAGCAGCTGCTTTTTGCCTGTACTGGGTCTCTCTGGTTAGACCAGATCTGAGCCTGGGAGC
TCTCTGGCTAACTAGGGAACCCACTGCTTAAGCCTCAATAAAGCTTGCCTTGAGTGCTTCAAGTAGTGTG
TGCCCGTCTGTTGTGTGACTCTGGTAACTAGAGATCCCTCAGACCCTTTTAGTCAGTGTGGAAAATCTCT
AGCAGTGGCGCCCGAACAGGGACTTGAAAGCGAAAGGGAAACCAGAGGAGCTCTCTCGACGCAGGACTCG
GCTTGCTGAAGCGCGCACGGCAAGAGGCGAGGGGCGGCGACTGGTGAGTACGCCAAAAATTTTGACTAGC
GGAGGCTAGAAGGAGAGAGATGGGTGCGAGAGCGTCAGTATTAAGCGGGGGAGAATTAGATCGCGATGGG
AAAAAATTCGGTTAAGGCCAGGGGGAAAGAAAAAATATAAATTAAAACATATAGTATGGGCAAGCAGGGA
GCTAGAACGATTCGCAGTTAATCCTGGCCTGTTAGAAACATCAGAAGGCTGTAGACAAATACTGGGACAG
CTACAACCATCCCTTCAGACAGGATCAGAAGAACTTAGATCATTATATAATACAGTAGCAACCCTCTATT
GTGTGCATCAAAGGATAGAGATAAAAGACACCAAGGAAGCTTTAGACAAGATAGAGGAAGAGCAAAACAA
AAGTAAGACCACCGCACAGCAAGCGGCCGGCCGCTGATCTTCAGACCTGGAGGAGGAGATATGAGGGACA
ATTGGAGAAGTGAATTATATAAATATAAAGTAGTAAAAATTGAACCATTAGGAGTAGCACCCACCAAGGC
AAAGAGAAGAGTGGTGCAGAGAGAAAAAAGAGCAGTGGGAATAGGAGCTTTGTTCCTTGGGTTCTTGGGA
GCAGCAGGAAGCACTATGGGCGCAGCGTCAATGACGCTGACGGTACAGGCCAGACAATTATTGTCTGGTA
TAGTGCAGCAGCAGAACAATTTGCTGAGGGCTATTGAGGCGCAACAGCATCTGTTGCAACTCACAGTCTG
GGGCATCAAGCAGCTCCAGGCAAGAATCCTGGCTGTGGAAAGATACCTAAAGGATCAACAGCTCCTGGGG
ATTTGGGGTTGCTCTGGAAAACTCATTTGCACCACTGCTGTGCCTTGGAATGCTAGTTGGAGTAATAAAT
CTCTGGAACAGATTTGGAATCACACGACCTGGATGGAGTGGGACAGAGAAATTAACAATTACACAAGCTT
AATACACTCCTTAATTGAAGAATCGCAAAACCAGCAAGAAAAGAATGAACAAGAATTATTGGAATTAGAT
AAATGGGCAAGTTTGTGGAATTGGTTTAACATAACAAATTGGCTGTGGTATATAAAATTATTCATAATGA
TAGTAGGAGGCTTGGTAGGTTTAAGAATAGTTTTTGCTGTACTTTCTATAGTGAATAGAGTTAGGCAGGG
ATATTCACCATTATCGTTTCAGACCCACCTCCCAACCCCGAGGGGACCCGACAGGCCCGAAGGAATAGAA
GAAGAAGGTGGAGAGAGAGACAGAGACAGATCCATTCGATTAGTGAACGGATCTCGACGGTATCGCCTTT
AAAAGAAAAGGGGGGATTGGGGGGTACAGTGCAGGGGAAAGAATAGTAGACATAATAGCAACAGACATAC
AAACTAAAGAACTACAAAAACAAATTACAAAAATTCAAAATTTTCGGGTTTATTACAGGGACAGCAGAGA
TCCAGTTTATCGATGAGGCCCTTTCGTCTTCACTCGAGGTGCCCGTCAGTGGGCAGAGCGCACATCGCCC
ACAGTCCCCGAGAAGTTGGGGGGAGGGGTCGGCAATTGAACCGGTGCCTAGAGAAGGTGGCGCGGGGTAA
ACTGGGAAAGTGATGTCGTGTACTGGCTCCGCCTTTTTCCCGAGGGTGGGGGAGAACCGTATATAAGTGC
AGTAGTCGCCGTGAACGTTCTTTTTCGCAACGGGTTTGCCGCCAGAACACAGGTAAGTGCCGTGTGTGGT
TCCCGCGGGCCTGGCCTCTTTACGGGTTATGGCCCTTGCGTGCCTTGAATTACTTCCACCTGGCTGCAGT
ACGTGATTCTTGATCCCGAGCTTCGGGTTGGAAGTGGGTGGGAGAGTTCGAGGCCTTGCGCTTAAGGAGC
CCCTTCGCCTCGTGCTTGAGTTGAGGCCTGGCCTGGGCGCTGGGGCCGCCGCGTGCGAATCTGGTGGCAC
CTTCGCGCCTGTCTCGCTGCTTTCGATAAGTCTCTAGCCATTTAAAATTTTTGATGACCTGCTGCGACGC
TTTTTTTCTGGCAAGATAGTCTTGTAAATGCGGGCCAAGATCTGCACACTGGTATTTCGGTTTTTGGGGC
CGCGGGCGGCGACGGGGCCCGTGCGTCCCAGCGCACATGTTCGGCGAGGCGGGGCCTGCGAGCGCGGCCA
CCGAGAATCGGACGGGGGTAGTCTCAAGCTGGCCGGCCTGCTCTGGTGCCTGGCCTCGCGCCGCCGTGTA
TCGCCCCGCCCTGGGCGGCAAGGCTGGCCCGGTCGGCACCAGTTGCGTGAGCGGAAAGATGGCCGCTTCC
CGGCCCTGCTGCAGGGAGCTCAAAATGGAGGACGCGGCGCTCGGGAGAGCGGGCGGGTGAGTCACCCACA
CAAAGGAAAAGGGCCTTTCCGTCCTCAGCCGTCGCTTCATGTGACTCCACGGAGTACCGGGCGCCGTCCA
GGCACCTCGATTAGTTCTCGAGCTTTTGGAGTACGTCGTCTTTAGGTTGGGGGGAGGGGTTTTATGCGAT
GGAGTTTCCCCACACTGAGTGGGTGGAGACTGAAGTTAGGCCAGCTTGGCACTTGATGTAATTCTCCTTG
GAATTTGCCCTTTTTGAGTTTGGATCTTGGTTCATTCTCAAGCCTCAGACAGTGGTTCAAAGTTTTTTTC
TTCCATTTCAGGTGTCGTGAGGATCCGCCGCCATGGGTAAGCCTATCCCTAACCCTCTCCTCGGTCTCGA
TTCTACGGGGGGCGGAGGGGGTGGGCCCATGGCGTTCCCTCACCTACAACAGCCTAGTTTCCTTCTGGCT
AGCCTGAAAGCTGACTCTATAAATAAGCCCTTTGCACAACGTTGCCAAGATTTGGTGAAAGTCATTGAGG
ATTTTCCAGCCAAGGAATTGCATGCCGTCTTCCCATGGCTGGTGGAAAGCATCTTTGGCAGCCTGGATGG
TGTCCTTGTTGGTTGGAATCTCCGATGCCTACAGGGACGTGTGAACCCTGTGGAGTACAGCACAGCGATG
GAATTTCTAGACCCAAGTGGTCCAATGATGAAGTTGGTTTATAAACTTCAAGCTGAAGACTATAACTTTG
ATTTTCCTGTCTCCTGTCTTCCTGGCCCTGTGAAGGCATCCATTCAAGAGAATGTCCTCCCTGACAGTCC
TCTGTACCACAACAAAGTCCAGTTTCCCCCGACCGGAGGCCTTGGCCTGAACCTGGCCCTCAATCCATTT
GAATACTATATGTTCTACTTTGCTTTGAGCCTCATCTCTCAAAAGCCAATGTCTATGACCCTCCATGTCC
GTACTTCGGACTGTGCCTATTTCACCCTGGTGGATAGGTACCTATCATGGTTCCTACCCACTGAAGGCAG
CGTACCTCCACCACTCTGCTCCAGTCCAGGAGGCTCCAGCCCCTCACCAGCTCCCAGAACACCAGCCATG
CCCTTTGCCTCCTATGGCCTCCACACTAGCCTCTTGAAGCGACACATCTCTCATCAGACATCTGTGAATG
CAGACCCTGCATCCCATGAGATCTGGCGGTCAGAAACTCTCCTCCAGGTTTTTGTGGAAATGTGGCTTCA
TCATTACTCCCTGGAGATGTACCAAAAAATGCAGTCCCCTCATGCCAAGTTGGAGGTTCTACACTACCGA
CTCACTGTCTCCAGCGCCCTCCACAGCCCTGCCCAACCCAGCCTCCAGGCCCTCCACGCCTACCAAGAGT
CCTTCACGCCTACTGAAGAGCACGTGCTGGTGGTACGCCTGCTGCTGAAGCACCTGCATGCCTTTGCCAA
CAGCCTGAAGCCAGATCAGGCTTCGCCATCTGCACACTCCCATGCCACCAGTCCGCTGGAGGAATTCAAA
CGGGCCGCAGTGCCTCGCTTTGTCCAGCAGAAGCTGTACGTCTTCCTGCAGCACTGTTTTGGCCACTGGC
CTCTGGATGCAACCTTCAGAGCTGTCTTGGAGATGTGGCTGAGCTACCTGCAGCCATGGAGGTATGCCCC
TGAGAAACAGGCTCAGGGCAGCGATCCCCAGCCACGGTGTGTGTCAGAGAAGTGGGCACCCTTCATCCAG
GAAAACCTGCTGATGTACACCAAGCTGTTTGTGAGCTTTCTGAACCGTGCCCTACGCACAGACCTTGTCA
GCCCCAAGAATGCACTCATGGTCTTCCGAGTGGCTAAGGTCTTTGCCCAGCCCAACCTGGCTGAGATGAT
CCAGAAAGGTGAGCAGCTGTTCCTGGAGCCGGAGCTCATCATCCCCCACCGCCAACACCGGCTCTTCACA
GTCACCACCAGCTTCCTGTCACCATGGCCCCCTGTTGTGACAGATGCCTCCTTCAAGGTGAAGAGCCATG
TCTATAGCCTAGAGGGCCAAGACTGCAAATATACCCCAATGTTTGGTCCTGAAATCCGAACCCTGGTCTT
GCGCCTTGCTCAGCTCATCACACAGGCCAAGCAGACTGCCAAGTCCATCTCTGATCAGTATGTGGAAAGC
CCAACTGGCCGCTCCTTCCTGTCATGGCTGACCTTTGGCCTCACAGACACAAATAGCTGCTACCCAGCCA
ATGACCTGGATGAAATAGGTCAGGACAGCATCCGCAAGACAGACGAGTACTTAGAAAAGGCCCTGGAGTA
CCTGCGCCAGATATTCCGGCTCAGCGAAGCCCAGCTGGCCCAGCTCACGCTTGCCCTGGGGAGTGCTCGG
GACGAGAATGGGAAGCAGCAGCTCCCAGATTGCATTGTGGGGGAAGAAGGACTCATCCTTACACCCTTGG
GCCGCTACCAGATCATTAATGGTCTGCGAAGGTTCGAGATTGAGTACCAGGGAGACTTAGAGCTGCAGCC
CATCCGGAGCTACGAAATCACCAGTCTGGTCCGTGCACTCTTCCGGCTGTCCTCTGCCATCAACCGTAGA
TTTGCAGGCCAGATGGCAGCTCTGTGCTCCCGGAATGACTTCCTTGGCAGCTTCTGTCGCTACCACCTCA
CTGAGCCTGCCTTGAGCAACAGACATCTGCTGAGCCCTGTAGGGCGGAGGCAGGTCACCAATCCTGCACG
GGGCCCCAGGCTCAGCCTCCGTTTCCTGGGCAGTTACCGGACACTGCTCCTGCTCCTGATGGCCTTCTTT
GTGGCTTCTCTGTTCTGCATTGGGCCCCTGTCCTGCTCCTTGCTCCTGGTCCTAGGATACGTCCTCTATG
CCATAGCTATGACACTGCTCACTGAACGGGGGAAGCTGCACCAGCTCTGATAATGGGCCGCGACGATGTT
TAAACTTCGAAACGCGTGAATTCCTCGAGGGCGGCCGCTCTAGAGTCGACGGGCCGCGGTAACAATTGTT
AACTAACTTAAGCTAGCAACGGTTTCCCTCTAGCGGGATCAATTCCGCCCCCCCCCCCTAACGTTACTGG
CCGAAGCCGCTTGGAATAAGGCCGGTGTGCGTTTGTCTATATGTTATTTTCCACCATATTGCCGTCTTTT
GGCAATGTGAGGGCCCGGAAACCTGGCCCTGTCTTCTTGACGAGCATTCCTAGGGGTCTTTCCCCTCTCG
CCAAAGGAATGCAAGGTCTGTTGAATGTCGTGAAGGAAGCAGTTCCTCTGGAAGCTTCTTGAAGACAAAC
AACGTCTGTAGCGACCCTTTGCAGGCAGCGGAACCCCCCACCTGGCGACAGGTGCCTCTGCGGCCAAAAG
CCACGTGTATAAGATACACCTGCAAAGGCGGCACAACCCCAGTGCCACGTTGTGAGTTGGATAGTTGTGG
AAAGAGTCAAATGGCTCTCCTCAAGCGTATTCAACAAGGGGCTGAAGGATGCCCAGAAGGTACCCCATTG
TATGGGATCTGATCTGGGGCCTCGGTGCACATGCTTTACATGTGTTTAGTCGAGGTTAAAAAAACGTCTA
GGCCCCCCGAACCACGGGGACGTGGTTTTCCTTTGAAAAACACGATAATACCATGACCGAGTACAAGCCC
ACGGTGCGCCTCGCCACCCGCGACGACGTCCCCAGGGCCGTACGCACCCTCGCCGCCGCGTTCGCCGACT
ACCCCGCCACGCGCCACACCGTCGATCCGGACCGCCACATCGAGCGGGTCACCGAGCTGCAAGAACTCTT
CCTCACGCGCGTCGGGCTCGACATCGGCAAGGTGTGGGTCGCGGACGACGGCGCCGCGGTGGCGGTCTGG
ACCACGCCGGAGAGCGTCGAAGCGGGGGCGGTGTTCGCCGAGATCGGCCCGCGCATGGCCGAGTTGAGCG
GTTCCCGGCTGGCCGCGCAGCAACAGATGGAAGGCCTCCTGGCGCCGCACCGGCCCAAGGAGCCCGCGTG
GTTCCTGGCCACCGTCGGCGTCTCGCCCGACCACCAGGGCAAGGGTCTGGGCAGCGCCGTCGTGCTCCCC
GGAGTGGAGGCGGCCGAGCGCGCCGGGGTGCCCGCCTTCCTGGAGACCTCCGCGCCCCGCAACCTCCCCT
TCTACGAGCGGCTCGGCTTCACCGTCACCGCCGACGTCGAGGTGCCCGAAGGACCGCGCACCTGGTGCAT
GACCCGCAAGCCCGGTGCCTGACCCGGGCGGGGCGCGTCTGGAACAATCAACCTCTGGATTACAAAATTT
GTGAAAGATTGACTGGTATTCTTAACTATGTTGCTCCTTTTACGCTATGTGGATACGCTGCTTTAATGCC
TTTGTATCATGCTATTGCTTCCCGTATGGCTTTCATTTTCTCCTCCTTGTATAAATCCTGGTTGCTGTCT
CTTTATGAGGAGTTGTGGCCCGTTGTCAGGCAACGTGGCGTGGTGTGCACTGTGTTTGCTGACGCAACCC
CCACTGGTTGGGGCATTGCCACCACCTGTCAGCTCCTTTCCGGGACTTTCGCTTTCCCCCTCCCTATTGC
CACGGCGGAACTCATCGCCGCCTGCCTTGCCCGCTGCTGGACAGGGGCTCGGCTGTTGGGCACTGACAAT
TCCGTGGTGTTGTCGGGGAAGCTGACGTCCTTTCCATGGCTGCTCGCCTGTGTTGCCACCTGGATTCTGC
GCGGGACGTCCTTCTGCTACGTCCCTTCGGCCCTCAATCCAGCGGACCTTCCTTCCCGCGGCCTGCTGCC
GGCTCTGCGGCCTCTTCCGCGTCTTCGCCTTCGCCCTCAGACGAGTCGGATCTCCCTTTGGGCCGCCTCC
CCGCCTGGAATTAATTCTGCAGTCGAGACCTAGAAAAACATGGAGCAATCACAAGTAGCAATACAGCAGC
TACCAATGCTGATTGTGCCTGGCTAGAAGCACAAGAGGAGGAGGAGGTGGGTTTTTCCAGTCACACCTCA
GGTACCTTTAAGACCAATGACTTACAAGGCAGCTGTAGATCTTAGCCACTTTTTAAAAGAAAAGAGGGGA
CTGGAAGGGCTAATTCACTCCCAACGAAGACAAGATATCCTTGATCTGTGGATCTACCACACACAAGGCT
ACTTCCCTGATTAGCAGAACTACACACCAGGGCCAGGGGTCAGATATCCACTGACCTTTGGATGGTGCTA
CAAGCTAGTACCAGTTGAGCCAGATAAGGTAGAAGAGGCCAATAAAGGAGAGAACACCAGCTTGTTACAC
CCTGTGAGCCTGCATGGGATGGATGACCCGGAGAGAGAAGTGTTAGAGTGGAGGTTTGACAGCCGCCTAG
CATTTCATCACGTGGCCCGAGAGCTGCATCCGGAGTACTTCAAGAACTGCTGATATCGAGCTTGCTACAA
GGGACTTTCCGCTGGGGACTTTCCAGGGAGGCGTGGCCTGGGCGGGACTGGGGAGTGGCGAGCCCTCAGA
TCCTGCATATAAGCAGCTGCTTTTTGCCTGTACTGGGTCTCTCTGGTTAGACCAGATCTGAGCCTGGGAG
CTCTCTGGCTAACTAGGGAACCCACTGCTTAAGCCTCAATAAAGCTTGCCTTGAGTGCTTCAAGTAGTGT
GTGCCCGTCTGTTGTGTGACTCTGGTAACTAGAGATCCCTCAGACCCTTTTAGTCAGTGTGGAAAATCTC
TAGCAGTAGTAGTTCATGTCATCTTATTATTCAGTATTTATAACTTGCAAAGAAATGAATATCAGAGAGT
GAGAGGCCTTGACATTGCTAGCGTTTTACCGTCGACCTCTAGCTAGAGCTTGGCGTAATCATGGTCATAG
CTGTTTCCTGTGTGAAATTGTTATCCGCTCACAATTCCACACAACATACGAGCCGGAAGCATAAAGTGTA
AAGCCTGGGGTGCCTAATGAGTGAGCTAACTCACATTAATTGCGTTGCGCTCACTGCCCGCTTTCCAGTC
GGGAAACCTGTCGTGCCAGCTGCATTAATGAATCGGCCAACGCGCGGGGAGAGGCGGTTTGCGTATTGGG
CGCTCTTCCGCTTCCTCGCTCACTGACTCGCTGCGCTCGGTCGTTCGGCTGCGGCGAGCGGTATCAGCTC
ACTCAAAGGCGGTAATACGGTTATCCACAGAATCAGGGGATAACGCAGGAAAGAACATGTGAGCAAAAGG
CCAGCAAAAGGCCAGGAACCGTAAAAAGGCCGCGTTGCTGGCGTTTTTCCATAGGCTCCGCCCCCCTGAC
GAGCATCACAAAAATCGACGCTCAAGTCAGAGGTGGCGAAACCCGACAGGACTATAAAGATACCAGGCGT
TTCCCCCTGGAAGCTCCCTCGTGCGCTCTCCTGTTCCGACCCTGCCGCTTACCGGATACCTGTCCGCCTT
TCTCCCTTCGGGAAGCGTGGCGCTTTCTCATAGCTCACGCTGTAGGTATCTCAGTTCGGTGTAGGTCGTT
CGCTCCAAGCTGGGCTGTGTGCACGAACCCCCCGTTCAGCCCGACCGCTGCGCCTTATCCGGTAACTATC
GTCTTGAGTCCAACCCGGTAAGACACGACTTATCGCCACTGGCAGCAGCCACTGGTAACAGGATTAGCAG
AGCGAGGTATGTAGGCGGTGCTACAGAGTTCTTGAAGTGGTGGCCTAACTACGGCTACACTAGAAGAACA
GTATTTGGTATCTGCGCTCTGCTGAAGCCAGTTACCTTCGGAAAAAGAGTTGGTAGCTCTTGATCCGGCA
AACAAACCACCGCTGGTAGCGGTTTTTTTGTTTGCAAGCAGCAGATTACGCGCAGAAAAAAAGGATCTCA
AGAAGATCCTTTGATCTTTTCTACGGGGTCTGACGCTCAGTGGAACGAAAACTCACGTTAAGGGATTTTG
GTCATGAGATTATCAAAAAGGATCTTCACCTAGATCCTTTTAAATTAAAAATGAAGTTTTAAATCAATCT
AAAGTATATATGAGTAAACTTGGTCTGACAGTTACCAATGCTTAATCAGTGAGGCACCTATCTCAGCGAT
CTGTCTATTTCGTTCATCCATAGTTGCCTGACTCCCCGTCGTGTAGATAACTACGATACGGGAGGGCTTA
CCATCTGGCCCCAGTGCTGCAATGATACCGCGAGACCCACGCTCACCGGCTCCAGATTTATCAGCAATAA
ACCAGCCAGCCGGAAGGGCCGAGCGCAGAAGTGGTCCTGCAACTTTATCCGCCTCCATCCAGTCTATTAA
TTGTTGCCGGGAAGCTAGAGTAAGTAGTTCGCCAGTTAATAGTTTGCGCAACGTTGTTGCCATTGCTACA
GGCATCGTGGTGTCACGCTCGTCGTTTGGTATGGCTTCATTCAGCTCCGGTTCCCAACGATCAAGGCGAG
TTACATGATCCCCCATGTTGTGCAAAAAAGCGGTTAGCTCCTTCGGTCCTCCGATCGTTGTCAGAAGTAA
GTTGGCCGCAGTGTTATCACTCATGGTTATGGCAGCACTGCATAATTCTCTTACTGTCATGCCATCCGTA
AGATGCTTTTCTGTGACTGGTGAGTACTCAACCAAGTCATTCTGAGAATAGTGTATGCGGCGACCGAGTT
GCTCTTGCCCGGCGTCAATACGGGATAATACCGCGCCACATAGCAGAACTTTAAAAGTGCTCATCATTGG
AAAACGTTCTTCGGGGCGAAAACTCTCAAGGATCTTACCGCTGTTGAGATCCAGTTCGATGTAACCCACT
CGTGCACCCAACTGATCTTCAGCATCTTTTACTTTCACCAGCGTTTCTGGGTGAGCAAAAACAGGAAGGC
AAAATGCCGCAAAAAAGGGAATAAGGGCGACACGGAAATGTTGAATACTCATACTCTTCCTTTTTCAATA
TTATTGAAGCATTTATCAGGGTTATTGTCTCATGAGCGGATACATATTTGAATGTATTTAGAAAAATAAA
CAAATAGGGGTTCCGCGCACATTTCCCCGAAAAGTGCCACCTGACGTCGACGGATCGGGAGATCAACTTG
TTTATTGCAGCTTATAATGGTTACAAATAAAGCAATAGCATCACAAATTTCACAAATAAAGCATTTTTTT
CACTGCATTCTAGTTGTGGTTTGTCCAAACTCATCAATGTATCTTATCATGTCTGGATCAACTGGATAAC
TCAAGCTAACCAAAATCATCCCAAACTTCCCACCCCATACCCTATTACCACTGCCAATTACCTAGTGGTT
TCATTTACTCTAAACCTGTGATTCCTCTGAATTATTTTCATTTTAAAGAAATTGTATTTGTTAAATATGT
ACTACAAACTTAGTAGTTTTTAAAGAAATTGTATTTGTTAAATATGTACTACAAACTTAGTAGT
