Features (pLannotate 1.2.2; 24 found; start..end, strand, type, name):
     78..289     +  promoter       EF-1α core promoter: core promoter for human elongation factor EF-1α
    290..1228    +  intron         EF-1α intron A: intron upstream of the start codon of human EF-1α
   1253..1294    +  CDS            V5 tag: epitope tag from simian virus 5
   1316..3784    +  CDS            Smpd4: NSMA3_MOUSE - Also known as Kiaa1418. Experimental evidence at protein level: Swiss-Prot protein existence level 1. Catalyzes the hydrolysis of membrane sphingomyelin to form phosphorylcholine and ceramide (PubMed:25180167). It has a relevant role in the homeostasis of membrane sphingolipids, thereby influencing membrane integrity, and endoplasmic reticulum organization and function. May sensitize cells to DNA damage-induced apoptosis. In skeletal muscle, mediates TNF-stimulated oxidant production (PubMed:25180167). From Mus musculus (Mouse).
   3926..4487    +  misc_feature   IRES: internal ribosome entry site (IRES) of the encephalomyocarditis virus (EMCV)
   4490..5089    +  CDS            PuroR: puromycin N-acetyltransferase; pac from Streptomyces alboniger; confers resistance to puromycin
   5113..5701    +  misc_feature   WPRE: woodchuck hepatitis virus posttranscriptional regulatory element
   5718..6236    +  CDS            nef (fragment): NEF_HV1BR - Experimental evidence at protein level: Swiss-Prot protein existence level 1. Extracellular Nef protein targets CD4(+) T-lymphocytes for apoptosis by interacting with CXCR4 surface receptors (PubMed:14990729). From Human immunodeficiency virus type 1 group M subtype B (isolate BRU/LAI) (HIV-1).
   6284..6541    +  LTR            5' LTR (truncated): truncated 5' long terminal repeat (LTR) from HIV-1
   6691..6713    -  protein_bind   lac operator (fragment): The lac repressor binds to the lac operator to inhibit transcription in E. coli. This inhibition can be relieved by adding lactose or isopropyl-β-D-thiogalactopyranoside (IPTG). lac repressor encoded by lacI
   6717..6747    -  promoter       lac promoter: promoter for the E. coli lac operon
   6762..6783    -  protein_bind   CAP binding site: CAP binding activates transcription in the presence of cAMP. E. coli catabolite activator protein
   6796..6888    -  CDS            lacI (fragment): lac repressor; lacI; The lac repressor binds to the lac operator to inhibit transcription in E. coli. This inhibition can be relieved by adding lactose or isopropyl-β-D-thiogalactopyranoside (IPTG).
   7071..7659    -  rep_origin     ori: high-copy-number ColE1/pMB1/pBR322/pUC origin of replication
   7830..8690    -  CDS            AmpR: β-lactamase; bla; confers resistance to ampicillin, carbenicillin, and related antibiotics
   8691..8795    -  promoter       AmpR promoter: bla
   8843..8977    +  polyA_signal   SV40 poly(A) signal: SV40 polyadenylation signal
   9144..9473    +  CDS            nef (fragment): NEF_HV1BR - Experimental evidence at protein level: Swiss-Prot protein existence level 1. Extracellular Nef protein targets CD4(+) T-lymphocytes for apoptosis by interacting with CXCR4 surface receptors (PubMed:14990729). From Human immunodeficiency virus type 1 group M subtype B (isolate BRU/LAI) (HIV-1).
   9521..9778    +  LTR            5' LTR (truncated): truncated 5' long terminal repeat (LTR) from HIV-1
   9825..9950    +  misc_feature   HIV-1 Ψ: packaging signal of human immunodeficiency virus type 1
   9934..10272   +  CDS            HIV-1 gag (fragment): gag protein from human immunodeficiency virus 1; gag
  10447..10680   +  misc_feature   RRE: The Rev response element (RRE) of HIV-1 allows for Rev-dependent mRNA export from the nucleus to the cytoplasm.
  11057..11157   +  CDS            Rev (fragment): human immunodeficiency virus 1 (HIV-1) Rev protein; rev; enhances nuclear export of unspliced and incompletely spliced viral mRNAs
  11172..11287   +  misc_feature   cPPT/CTS: central polypurine tract and central termination sequence of HIV-1 (lacking the first T)
>Addgene plasmid #120237 | pLV-EF1a-V5-Smpd4 | addgene full sequence | sequence record 232811 | Addgene NGS Result
TCGGGTTTATTACAGGGACAGCAGAGATCCAGTTTATCGATGAGGCCCTTTCGTCTTCACTCGAGGTGCC
CGTCAGTGGGCAGAGCGCACATCGCCCACAGTCCCCGAGAAGTTGGGGGGAGGGGTCGGCAATTGAACCG
GTGCCTAGAGAAGGTGGCGCGGGGTAAACTGGGAAAGTGATGTCGTGTACTGGCTCCGCCTTTTTCCCGA
GGGTGGGGGAGAACCGTATATAAGTGCAGTAGTCGCCGTGAACGTTCTTTTTCGCAACGGGTTTGCCGCC
AGAACACAGGTAAGTGCCGTGTGTGGTTCCCGCGGGCCTGGCCTCTTTACGGGTTATGGCCCTTGCGTGC
CTTGAATTACTTCCACCTGGCTGCAGTACGTGATTCTTGATCCCGAGCTTCGGGTTGGAAGTGGGTGGGA
GAGTTCGAGGCCTTGCGCTTAAGGAGCCCCTTCGCCTCGTGCTTGAGTTGAGGCCTGGCCTGGGCGCTGG
GGCCGCCGCGTGCGAATCTGGTGGCACCTTCGCGCCTGTCTCGCTGCTTTCGATAAGTCTCTAGCCATTT
AAAATTTTTGATGACCTGCTGCGACGCTTTTTTTCTGGCAAGATAGTCTTGTAAATGCGGGCCAAGATCT
GCACACTGGTATTTCGGTTTTTGGGGCCGCGGGCGGCGACGGGGCCCGTGCGTCCCAGCGCACATGTTCG
GCGAGGCGGGGCCTGCGAGCGCGGCCACCGAGAATCGGACGGGGGTAGTCTCAAGCTGGCCGGCCTGCTC
TGGTGCCTGGCCTCGCGCCGCCGTGTATCGCCCCGCCCTGGGCGGCAAGGCTGGCCCGGTCGGCACCAGT
TGCGTGAGCGGAAAGATGGCCGCTTCCCGGCCCTGCTGCAGGGAGCTCAAAATGGAGGACGCGGCGCTCG
GGAGAGCGGGCGGGTGAGTCACCCACACAAAGGAAAAGGGCCTTTCCGTCCTCAGCCGTCGCTTCATGTG
ACTCCACGGAGTACCGGGCGCCGTCCAGGCACCTCGATTAGTTCTCGAGCTTTTGGAGTACGTCGTCTTT
AGGTTGGGGGGAGGGGTTTTATGCGATGGAGTTTCCCCACACTGAGTGGGTGGAGACTGAAGTTAGGCCA
GCTTGGCACTTGATGTAATTCTCCTTGGAATTTGCCCTTTTTGAGTTTGGATCTTGGTTCATTCTCAAGC
CTCAGACAGTGGTTCAAAGTTTTTTTCTTCCATTTCAGGTGTCGTGAGGATCCGCCGCCATGGGTAAGCC
TATCCCTAACCCTCTCCTCGGTCTCGATTCTACGGGGGGCGGAGGGGGTGGGCCCATGGCGTTCCCTCAC
CTACAACAGCCTAGTTTCCTTCTGGCTAGCCTGAAAGCTGACTCTATAAATAAGCCCTTTGCACAACGTT
GCCAAGATTTGGTGAAAGTCATTGAGGATTTTCCAGCCAAGGAATTGCATGCCGTCTTCCCATGGCTGGT
GGAAAGCATCTTTGGCAGCCTGGATGGTGTCCTTGTTGGTTGGAATCTCCGATGCCTACAGGGACGTGTG
AACCCTGTGGAGTACAGCACAGCGATGGAATTTCTAGACCCAAGTGGTCCAATGATGAAGTTGGTTTATA
AACTTCAAGCTGAAGACTATAACTTTGATTTTCCTGTCTCCTGTCTTCCTGGCCCTGTGAAGGCATCCAT
TCAAGAGAATGTCCTCCCTGACAGTCCTCTGTACCACAACAAAGTCCAGTTTCCCCCGACCGGAGGCCTT
GGCCTGAACCTGGCCCTCAATCCATTTGAATACTATATGTTCTACTTTGCTTTGAGCCTCATCTCTCAAA
AGCCAATGTCTATGACCCTCCATGTCCGTACTTCGGACTGTGCCTATTTCACCCTGGTGGATAGGTACCT
ATCATGGTTCCTACCCACTGAAGGCAGCGTACCTCCACCACTCTGCTCCAGTCCAGGAGGCTCCAGCCCC
TCACCAGCTCCCAGAACACCAGCCATGCCCTTTGCCTCCTATGGCCTCCACACTAGCCTCTTGAAGCGAC
ACATCTCTCATCAGACATCTGTGAATGCAGACCCTGCATCCCATGAGATCTGGCGGTCAGAAACTCTCCT
CCAGGTTTTTGTGGAAATGTGGCTTCATCATTACTCCCTGGAGATGTACCAAAAAATGCAGTCCCCTCAT
GCCAAGTTGGAGGTTCTACACTACCGACTCACTGTCTCCAGCGCCCTCCACAGCCCTGCCCAACCCAGCC
TCCAGGCCCTCCACGCCTACCAAGAGTCCTTCACGCCTACTGAAGAGCACGTGCTGGTGGTACGCCTGCT
GCTGAAGCACCTGCATGCCTTTGCCAACAGCCTGAAGCCAGATCAGGCTTCGCCATCTGCACACTCCCAT
GCCACCAGTCCGCTGGAGGAATTCAAACGGGCCGCAGTGCCTCGCTTTGTCCAGCAGAAGCTGTACGTCT
TCCTGCAGCACTGTTTTGGCCACTGGCCTCTGGATGCAACCTTCAGAGCTGTCTTGGAGATGTGGCTGAG
CTACCTGCAGCCATGGAGGTATGCCCCTGAGAAACAGGCTCAGGGCAGCGATCCCCAGCCACGGTGTGTG
TCAGAGAAGTGGGCACCCTTCATCCAGGAAAACCTGCTGATGTACACCAAGCTGTTTGTGAGCTTTCTGA
ACCGTGCCCTACGCACAGACCTTGTCAGCCCCAAGAATGCACTCATGGTCTTCCGAGTGGCTAAGGTCTT
TGCCCAGCCCAACCTGGCTGAGATGATCCAGAAAGGTGAGCAGCTGTTCCTGGAGCCGGAGCTCATCATC
CCCCACCGCCAACACCGGCTCTTCACAGTCACCACCAGCTTCCTGTCACCATGGCCCCCTGTTGTGACAG
ATGCCTCCTTCAAGGTGAAGAGCCATGTCTATAGCCTAGAGGGCCAAGACTGCAAATATACCCCAATGTT
TGGTCCTGAAATCCGAACCCTGGTCTTGCGCCTTGCTCAGCTCATCACACAGGCCAAGCAGACTGCCAAG
TCCATCTCTGATCAGTATGTGGAAAGCCCAACTGGCCGCTCCTTCCTGTCATGGCTGACCTTTGGCCTCA
CAGACACAAATAGCTGCTACCCAGCCAATGACCTGGATGAAATAGGTCAGGACAGCATCCGCAAGACAGA
CGAGTACTTAGAAAAGGCCCTGGAGTACCTGCGCCAGATATTCCGGCTCAGCGAAGCCCAGCTGGCCCAG
CTCACGCTTGCCCTGGGGAGTGCTCGGGACGAGAATGGGAAGCAGCAGCTCCCAGATTGCATTGTGGGGG
AAGAAGGACTCATCCTTACACCCTTGGGCCGCTACCAGATCATTAATGGTCTGCGAAGGTTCGAGATTGA
GTACCAGGGAGACTTAGAGCTGCAGCCCATCCGGAGCTACGAAATCACCAGTCTGGTCCGTGCACTCTTC
CGGCTGTCCTCTGCCATCAACCGTAGATTTGCAGGCCAGATGGCAGCTCTGTGCTCCCGGAATGACTTCC
TTGGCAGCTTCTGTCGCTACCACCTCACTGAGCCTGCCTTGAGCAACAGACATCTGCTGAGCCCTGTAGG
GCGGAGGCAGGTCACCAATCCTGCACGGGGCCCCAGGCTCAGCCTCCGTTTCCTGGGCAGTTACCGGACA
CTGCTCCTGCTCCTGATGGCCTTCTTTGTGGCTTCTCTGTTCTGCATTGGGCCCCTGTCCTGCTCCTTGC
TCCTGGTCCTAGGATACGTCCTCTATGCCATAGCTATGACACTGCTCACTGAACGGGGGAAGCTGCACCA
GCTCTGATAATGGGCCGCGACGATGTTTAAACTTCGAAACGCGTGAATTCCTCGAGGGCGGCCGCTCTAG
AGTCGACGGGCCGCGGTAACAATTGTTAACTAACTTAAGCTAGCAACGGTTTCCCTCTAGCGGGATCAAT
TCCGCCCCCCCCCCCTAACGTTACTGGCCGAAGCCGCTTGGAATAAGGCCGGTGTGCGTTTGTCTATATG
TTATTTTCCACCATATTGCCGTCTTTTGGCAATGTGAGGGCCCGGAAACCTGGCCCTGTCTTCTTGACGA
GCATTCCTAGGGGTCTTTCCCCTCTCGCCAAAGGAATGCAAGGTCTGTTGAATGTCGTGAAGGAAGCAGT
TCCTCTGGAAGCTTCTTGAAGACAAACAACGTCTGTAGCGACCCTTTGCAGGCAGCGGAACCCCCCACCT
GGCGACAGGTGCCTCTGCGGCCAAAAGCCACGTGTATAAGATACACCTGCAAAGGCGGCACAACCCCAGT
GCCACGTTGTGAGTTGGATAGTTGTGGAAAGAGTCAAATGGCTCTCCTCAAGCGTATTCAACAAGGGGCT
GAAGGATGCCCAGAAGGTACCCCATTGTATGGGATCTGATCTGGGGCCTCGGTGCACATGCTTTACATGT
GTTTAGTCGAGGTTAAAAAAACGTCTAGGCCCCCCGAACCACGGGGACGTGGTTTTCCTTTGAAAAACAC
GATAATACCATGACCGAGTACAAGCCCACGGTGCGCCTCGCCACCCGCGACGACGTCCCCAGGGCCGTAC
GCACCCTCGCCGCCGCGTTCGCCGACTACCCCGCCACGCGCCACACCGTCGATCCGGACCGCCACATCGA
GCGGGTCACCGAGCTGCAAGAACTCTTCCTCACGCGCGTCGGGCTCGACATCGGCAAGGTGTGGGTCGCG
GACGACGGCGCCGCGGTGGCGGTCTGGACCACGCCGGAGAGCGTCGAAGCGGGGGCGGTGTTCGCCGAGA
TCGGCCCGCGCATGGCCGAGTTGAGCGGTTCCCGGCTGGCCGCGCAGCAACAGATGGAAGGCCTCCTGGC
GCCGCACCGGCCCAAGGAGCCCGCGTGGTTCCTGGCCACCGTCGGCGTCTCGCCCGACCACCAGGGCAAG
GGTCTGGGCAGCGCCGTCGTGCTCCCCGGAGTGGAGGCGGCCGAGCGCGCCGGGGTGCCCGCCTTCCTGG
AGACCTCCGCGCCCCGCAACCTCCCCTTCTACGAGCGGCTCGGCTTCACCGTCACCGCCGACGTCGAGGT
GCCCGAAGGACCGCGCACCTGGTGCATGACCCGCAAGCCCGGTGCCTGACCCGGGCGGGGCGCGTCTGGA
ACAATCAACCTCTGGATTACAAAATTTGTGAAAGATTGACTGGTATTCTTAACTATGTTGCTCCTTTTAC
GCTATGTGGATACGCTGCTTTAATGCCTTTGTATCATGCTATTGCTTCCCGTATGGCTTTCATTTTCTCC
TCCTTGTATAAATCCTGGTTGCTGTCTCTTTATGAGGAGTTGTGGCCCGTTGTCAGGCAACGTGGCGTGG
TGTGCACTGTGTTTGCTGACGCAACCCCCACTGGTTGGGGCATTGCCACCACCTGTCAGCTCCTTTCCGG
GACTTTCGCTTTCCCCCTCCCTATTGCCACGGCGGAACTCATCGCCGCCTGCCTTGCCCGCTGCTGGACA
GGGGCTCGGCTGTTGGGCACTGACAATTCCGTGGTGTTGTCGGGGAAGCTGACGTCCTTTCCATGGCTGC
TCGCCTGTGTTGCCACCTGGATTCTGCGCGGGACGTCCTTCTGCTACGTCCCTTCGGCCCTCAATCCAGC
GGACCTTCCTTCCCGCGGCCTGCTGCCGGCTCTGCGGCCTCTTCCGCGTCTTCGCCTTCGCCCTCAGACG
AGTCGGATCTCCCTTTGGGCCGCCTCCCCGCCTGGAATTAATTCTGCAGTCGAGACCTAGAAAAACATGG
AGCAATCACAAGTAGCAATACAGCAGCTACCAATGCTGATTGTGCCTGGCTAGAAGCACAAGAGGAGGAG
GAGGTGGGTTTTCCAGTCACACCTCAGGTACCTTTAAGACCAATGACTTACAAGGCAGCTGTAGATCTTA
GCCACTTTTTAAAAGAAAAGAGGGGACTGGAAGGGCTAATTCACTCCCAACGAAGACAAGATATCCTTGA
TCTGTGGATCTACCACACACAAGGCTACTTCCCTGATTAGCAGAACTACACACCAGGGCCAGGGGTCAGA
TATCCACTGACCTTTGGATGGTGCTACAAGCTAGTACCAGTTGAGCCAGATAAGGTAGAAGAGGCCAATA
AAGGAGAGAACACCAGCTTGTTACACCCTGTGAGCCTGCATGGGATGGATGACCCGGAGAGAGAAGTGTT
AGAGTGGAGGTTTGACAGCCGCCTAGCATTTCATCACGTGGCCCGAGAGCTGCATCCGGAGTACTTCAAG
AACTGCTGATATCGAGCTTGCTACAAGGGACTTTCCGCTGGGGACTTTCCAGGGAGGCGTGGCCTGGGCG
GGACTGGGGAGTGGCGAGCCCTCAGATCCTGCATATAAGCAGCTGCTTTTTGCCTGTACTGGGTCTCTCT
GGTTAGACCAGATCTGAGCCTGGGAGCTCTCTGGCTAACTAGGGAACCCACTGCTTAAGCCTCAATAAAG
CTTGCCTTGAGTGCTTCAAGTAGTGTGTGCCCGTCTGTTGTGTGACTCTGGTAACTAGAGATCCCTCAGA
CCCTTTTAGTCAGTGTGGAAAATCTCTAGCAGTAGTAGTTCATGTCATCTTATTATTCAGTATTTATAAC
TTGCAAAGAAATGAATATCAGAGAGTGAGAGGCCTTGACATTGCTAGCGTTTACCGTCGACCTCTAGCTA
GAGCTTGGCGTAATCATGGTCATAGCTGTTTCCTGTGTGAAATTGTTATCCGCTCACAATTCCACACAAC
ATACGAGCCGGAAGCATAAAGTGTAAAGCCTGGGGTGCCTAATGAGTGAGCTAACTCACATTAATTGCGT
TGCGCTCACTGCCCGCTTTCCAGTCGGGAAACCTGTCGTGCCAGCTGCATTAATGAATCGGCCAACGCGC
GGGGAGAGGCGGTTTGCGTATTGGGCGCTCTTCCGCTTCCTCGCTCACTGACTCGCTGCGCTCGGTCGTT
CGGCTGCGGCGAGCGGTATCAGCTCACTCAAAGGCGGTAATACGGTTATCCACAGAATCAGGGGATAACG
CAGGAAAGAACATGTGAGCAAAAGGCCAGCAAAAGGCCAGGAACCGTAAAAAGGCCGCGTTGCTGGCGTT
TTTCCATAGGCTCCGCCCCCCTGACGAGCATCACAAAAATCGACGCTCAAGTCAGAGGTGGCGAAACCCG
ACAGGACTATAAAGATACCAGGCGTTTCCCCCTGGAAGCTCCCTCGTGCGCTCTCCTGTTCCGACCCTGC
CGCTTACCGGATACCTGTCCGCCTTTCTCCCTTCGGGAAGCGTGGCGCTTTCTCATAGCTCACGCTGTAG
GTATCTCAGTTCGGTGTAGGTCGTTCGCTCCAAGCTGGGCTGTGTGCACGAACCCCCCGTTCAGCCCGAC
CGCTGCGCCTTATCCGGTAACTATCGTCTTGAGTCCAACCCGGTAAGACACGACTTATCGCCACTGGCAG
CAGCCACTGGTAACAGGATTAGCAGAGCGAGGTATGTAGGCGGTGCTACAGAGTTCTTGAAGTGGTGGCC
TAACTACGGCTACACTAGAAGAACAGTATTTGGTATCTGCGCTCTGCTGAAGCCAGTTACCTTCGGAAAA
AGAGTTGGTAGCTCTTGATCCGGCAAACAAACCACCGCTGGTAGCGGTGGTTTTTTTGTTTGCAAGCAGC
AGATTACGCGCAGAAAAAAAGGATCTCAAGAAGATCCTTTGATCTTTTCTACGGGGTCTGACGCTCAGTG
GAACGAAAACTCACGTTAAGGGATTTTGGTCATGAGATTATCAAAAAGGATCTTCACCTAGATCCTTTTA
AATTAAAAATGAAGTTTTAAATCAATCTAAAGTATATATGAGTAAACTTGGTCTGACAGTTACCAATGCT
TAATCAGTGAGGCACCTATCTCAGCGATCTGTCTATTTCGTTCATCCATAGTTGCCTGACTCCCCGTCGT
GTAGATAACTACGATACGGGAGGGCTTACCATCTGGCCCCAGTGCTGCAATGATACCGCGAGACCCACGC
TCACCGGCTCCAGATTTATCAGCAATAAACCAGCCAGCCGGAAGGGCCGAGCGCAGAAGTGGTCCTGCAA
CTTTATCCGCCTCCATCCAGTCTATTAATTGTTGCCGGGAAGCTAGAGTAAGTAGTTCGCCAGTTAATAG
TTTGCGCAACGTTGTTGCCATTGCTACAGGCATCGTGGTGTCACGCTCGTCGTTTGGTATGGCTTCATTC
AGCTCCGGTTCCCAACGATCAAGGCGAGTTACATGATCCCCCATGTTGTGCAAAAAAGCGGTTAGCTCCT
TCGGTCCTCCGATCGTTGTCAGAAGTAAGTTGGCCGCAGTGTTATCACTCATGGTTATGGCAGCACTGCA
TAATTCTCTTACTGTCATGCCATCCGTAAGATGCTTTTCTGTGACTGGTGAGTACTCAACCAAGTCATTC
TGAGAATAGTGTATGCGGCGACCGAGTTGCTCTTGCCCGGCGTCAATACGGGATAATACCGCGCCACATA
GCAGAACTTTAAAAGTGCTCATCATTGGAAAACGTTCTTCGGGGCGAAAACTCTCAAGGATCTTACCGCT
GTTGAGATCCAGTTCGATGTAACCCACTCGTGCACCCAACTGATCTTCAGCATCTTTTACTTTCACCAGC
GTTTCTGGGTGAGCAAAAACAGGAAGGCAAAATGCCGCAAAAAAGGGAATAAGGGCGACACGGAAATGTT
GAATACTCATACTCTTCCTTTTTCAATATTATTGAAGCATTTATCAGGGTTATTGTCTCATGAGCGGATA
CATATTTGAATGTATTTAGAAAAATAAACAAATAGGGGTTCCGCGCACATTTCCCCGAAAAGTGCCACCT
GACGTCGACGGATCGGGAGATCAACTTGTTTATTGCAGCTTATAATGGTTACAAATAAAGCAATAGCATC
ACAAATTTCACAAATAAAGCATTTTTTTCACTGCATTCTAGTTGTGGTTTGTCCAAACTCATCAATGTAT
CTTATCATGTCTGGATCAACTGGATAACTCAAGCTAACCAAAATCATCCCAAACTTCCCACCCCATACCC
TATTACCACTGCCAATTACCTGTGGTTTCATTTACTCTAAACCTGTGATTCCTCTGAATTATTTTCATTT
TAAAGAAATTGTATTTGTTAAATATGTACTACAAACTTAGTAGTTGGAAGGGCTAATTCACTCCCAAAGA
AGACAAGATATCCTTGATCTGTGGATCTACCACACACAAGGCTACTTCCCTGATTAGCAGAACTACACAC
CAGGGCCAGGGGTCAGATATCCACTGACCTTTGGATGGTGCTACAAGCTAGTACCAGTTGAGCCAGATAA
GGTAGAAGAGGCCAATAAAGGAGAGAACACCAGCTTGTTACACCCTGTGAGCCTGCATGGGATGGATGAC
CCGGAGAGAGAAGTGTTAGAGTGGAGGTTTGACAGCCGCCTAGCATTTCATCACGTGGCCCGAGAGCTGC
ATCCGGAGTACTTCAAGAACTGCTGATATCGAGCTTGCTACAAGGGACTTTCCGCTGGGGACTTTCCAGG
GAGGCGTGGCCTGGGCGGGACTGGGGAGTGGCGAGCCCTCAGATCCTGCATATAAGCAGCTGCTTTTTGC
CTGTACTGGGTCTCTCTGGTTAGACCAGATCTGAGCCTGGGAGCTCTCTGGCTAACTAGGGAACCCACTG
CTTAAGCCTCAATAAAGCTTGCCTTGAGTGCTTCAAGTAGTGTGTGCCCGTCTGTTGTGTGACTCTGGTA
ACTAGAGATCCCTCAGACCCTTTTAGTCAGTGTGGAAAATCTCTAGCAGTGGCGCCCGAACAGGGACTTG
AAAGCGAAAGGGAAACCAGAGGAGCTCTCTCGACGCAGGACTCGGCTTGCTGAAGCGCGCACGGCAAGAG
GCGAGGGGCGGCGACTGGTGAGTACGCCAAAAATTTTGACTAGCGGAGGCTAGAAGGAGAGAGATGGGTG
CGAGAGCGTCAGTATTAAGCGGGGGAGAATTAGATCGCGATGGGAAAAAATTCGGTTAAGGCCAGGGGGA
AAGAAAAAATATAAATTAAAACATATAGTATGGGCAAGCAGGGAGCTAGAACGATTCGCAGTTAATCCTG
GCCTGTTAGAAACATCAGAAGGCTGTAGACAAATACTGGGACAGCTACAACCATCCCTTCAGACAGGATC
AGAAGAACTTAGATCATTATATAATACAGTAGCAACCCTCTATTGTGTGCATCAAAGGATAGAGATAAAA
GACACCAAGGAAGCTTTAGACAAGATAGAGGAAGAGCAAAACAAAAGTAAGACCACCGCACAGCAAGCGG
CCGGCCGCTGATCTTCAGACCTGGAGGAGGAGATATGAGGGACAATTGGAGAAGTGAATTATATAAATAT
AAAGTAGTAAAAATTGAACCATTAGGAGTAGCACCCACCAAGGCAAAGAGAAGAGTGGTGCAGAGAGAAA
AAAGAGCAGTGGGAATAGGAGCTTTGTTCCTTGGGTTCTTGGGAGCAGCAGGAAGCACTATGGGCGCAGC
GTCAATGACGCTGACGGTACAGGCCAGACAATTATTGTCTGGTATAGTGCAGCAGCAGAACAATTTGCTG
AGGGCTATTGAGGCGCAACAGCATCTGTTGCAACTCACAGTCTGGGGCATCAAGCAGCTCCAGGCAAGAA
TCCTGGCTGTGGAAAGATACCTAAAGGATCAACAGCTCCTGGGGATTTGGGGTTGCTCTGGAAAACTCAT
TTGCACCACTGCTGTGCCTTGGAATGCTAGTTGGAGTAATAAATCTCTGGAACAGATTTGGAATCACACG
ACCTGGATGGAGTGGGACAGAGAAATTAACAATTACACAAGCTTAATACACTCCTTAATTGAAGAATCGC
AAAACCAGCAAGAAAAGAATGAACAAGAATTATTGGAATTAGATAAATGGGCAAGTTTGTGGAATTGGTT
TAACATAACAAATTGGCTGTGGTATATAAAATTATTCATAATGATAGTAGGAGGCTTGGTAGGTTTAAGA
ATAGTTTTTGCTGTACTTTCTATAGTGAATAGAGTTAGGCAGGGATATTCACCATTATCGTTTCAGACCC
ACCTCCCAACCCCGAGGGGACCCGACAGGCCCGAAGGAATAGAAGAAGAAGGTGGAGAGAGAGACAGAGA
CAGATCCATTCGATTAGTGAACGGATCTCGACGGTATCGCCTTTAAAAGAAAAGGGGGGATTGGGGGGTA
CAGTGCAGGGGAAAGAATAGTAGACATAATAGCAACAGACATACAAACTAAAGAATTACAAAAACAAATT
ACAAAAATTCAAAATTT
